>Addgene plasmid #156537 | pD649-HAsp-ILDR1-Fc(DAPA)-AviTag-6xHis | addgene full sequence | sequence record 368611 | Addgene NGS Result
GGCGGAGTTAGGGGCGGGACTATGGTTGCTGACTAATTGAGATGCATGCTTTGCATACTTCTGCCTGCTG
GGGAGCCTGGGGACTTTCCACACCTGGTTGCTGACTAATTGAGATGCATGCTTTGCATACTTCTGCCTGC
TGGGGAGCCTGGGGACTTTCCACACCCTAACTGACACACATTCCACAGAATTAATTCGCGTTAAATTTTT
GTTAAATCAGCTCATTTTTTAACCAATAGGCCGAAATCGGCAAAATCCCTTATAAATCAAAAGAATAGAC
CGAGATAGGGTTGAGTGTTGTGATGCAATTTCCTCATTTTATTAGGAAAGGACAGTGGGAGTGGCACCTT
CCAGGGTCAAGGAAGGCACGGGGGAGGGGCAAACAACAGATGGCTGGCAACTAGAAGGCACAGTCGAGGC
TGATTTTCTCTATCTATTTATTTTACTACTCAAGACTATCTTGCAAAGTAGAAGAACCCTGTCTGCAGTA
TGACGACCGTGTATACCCGATTGGCTTACCGGGTAACGCGTTGTGCCAGTGACTACAGGCCGGCCTTAGT
GGTGATGGTGGTGGTGTTCATGCCACTCAATCTTCTGAGCCTCGAAAATATCATTAAGACCGCTGCCGCC
GGGGCTCAGGCTCAGGGACTTCTGGGTGTAGTGGTTGTGCAGGGCCTCGTGCATCACGCTGCAGCTGAAC
ACGTTGCCCTGCTGCCACCTGGACTTGTCCACGGTCAGCTTGCTGTACAGGAAGAAGCTGCCGTCGCTGT
CCAGCACTGGGGGGGTGGTCTTGTAGTTGTTCTCGGGCTGGCCGTTGCTCTCCCACTCCACGGCGATATC
GCTGGGGTAGAAGCCCTTCACCAGACAGGTCAGGGACACCTGGTTCTTGGTCATCTCCTCCCGGCTGGGG
GGCAGGGTGTACACCTGGGGCTCCCGTGGCTGGCCCTTGGCCTTGCTGATTGTCTTTTCGATTGGGGCAG
CCAGGGCCTTGTTGGAGACTTTGCACTTGTATTCTTTGCCGTTCAGCCAGTCCTGGTGCAGCACGGTCAG
CACGGACACCACCCTGTAGGTGCTGTTGTACTGCTCCTCTCTGGGCTTGGTCTTGGCGTTGTGCACCTCC
ACGCCGTCCACGTACCAGTTGAACTTCACCTCTGGGTCCTCGTGGGACACGGCCACCACCACGCAGGTCA
CCTCGGGGGTCCTGCTGATCATCAGGGTGTCCTTGGGCTTGGGGGGGAACAGGAACACGGAAGGCCCTCC
CAGCAGTTCTGGAGCTGGGCAGGGGGGGCAGGTGTGGGTCTTGTCGCCGCCCGGCGCGCCATGCAGGACG
ATCAGCTTCACTTCTTTGTCAGGATCGCCGCTGGTGTCGCCAGGGGCCTCAATTGTACAGTAGTACACGC
CGTGGTCCCACCACATGACTTCGTTGATGACCAGGTCGGCCCGGTTCTGGATGGTGATCTTTCTCTGCCG
GTAGTCGACGCCCAGCACAGGCTCATTCTGGCCTCTTCTCTGAGCAACGATCCGCACTTCCCGCTGGTTG
TCGTTGCAGTCGTTGCTAGGATCTTGGCCCAGAGACAGAGCGGCCTGATAGCTGGCGCTGTAGTAGTCGA
AGATGGGGTCCTTGCAGAAGCTCTTGAATCTCCAAGTGACCACCACATCCTGCAGCTGGGCGCTTGTGGT
GTAGTCGCACTTCAGGATGATGCTGGCGAACAGGGTCACGTATCTCTCGGTGTGCTGCACTGTAACCAGC
AAGGCGGCCGCAGCGAACACCAGGCAGAAGATGTAGCTCAGGGCAATGATGGTCTTCATGGTGGCGCTAG
CAGGCGCGTTTTCGATAGAACCGAGGTGCAGTTGGACCTGGGAGTGGACACCTGTGGAGAGAAAGGCAAA
GTGGATGTTATTCTATAGTGTCACCTAAATCGTATGTGTATGATACATAAGGTTATGTATTAATTGTAGC
CGCGTTCTAACGAAGCCAAGGGGGTGGGCCTATAGACTCTATAGGCGGTACTTACGTCACTCTTGGCACG
GGGAATCCGCGTTCCAATGCACCGTTCCCGGCCGCGGAGGCTGGATCGGTCCCGGTGTCTTCTATGGAGG
TCAAAACAGCGTGGATGGCGTCTCCAGGCGATCTGACGGTTCACTAAACGAGCTCTGCTTATATAGACCT
CCCACCGTACACGCCTACCGCCCATTTGCGTCAATGGGGCGGAGTTGTTACGACATTTTGGAAAGTCCCG
TTGATTTTGGTGCCAAAACAAACTCCCATTGACGTCAATGGGGTGGAGACTTGGAAATCCCCGTGAGTCA
AACCGCTATCCACGCCCATTGATGTACTGCCAAAACCGCATCACCATGGTAATAGCGATGACTAATACGT
AGATGTACTGCCAAGTAGGAAAGTCCCATAAGGTCATGTACTGGGCATAATGCCAGGCGGGCCATTTACC
GTCATTGACGTCAATAGGGGGCGTACTTGGCATATGATACACTTGATGTACTGCCAAGTGGGCAGTTTAC
CGTAAATACTCCACCCATTGACGTCAATGGAAAGTCCCTATTGGCGTTACTATGGGAACATACGTCATTA
TTGACGTCAATGGGCGGGGGTCGTTGGGCGGTCAGCCAGGCGGGCCATTTACCGTAAGTTATGTAACGCG
GAACTCCATATATGGGCTATGAACTAATGACCCCGTAATTGATTACTATTAATAACTAGTCAATAATCAA
TGCCAACATGGCGGTCATATTGGACATGAGCCAATATAAATGTACATATTATGATATAGATACAACGTAT
GCAATGGCCAATAGCCAATATTGATTTATGCTATATAACCAATGAATAATATGGCTAATGGCCAATATTG
AGTCAACGCCACTGTGCATGAAGCTCGTAATTGTTATCCGCTCACAATTAAGGGCGACACAAAATTTATT
CTAAATGATAATAAATACTGATAACATCTTATAGTTTGTATTATATTTTGTATTATCGTTGACATGTATA
ATTTTGATATCAAAAACTGATTTTCCCTTTATTATTTTCGAGATTTATTTTCTTAATTCTCTTTAACAAA
CTAGAAATATTGTATATACAAAAAATCATAAATAATAGATGAATAGTTTAATTATAGGTGTTCATCAATC
GAAAAAGCAACGTATCTTATTTAAAGTGCGTTGCTTTTTTCTCATTTATAAGGTTAAATAATTCTCATAT
ATCAAGCAAAGTGACAGGCGCCCTTAAATATTCTGACAAATGCTCTTTCCCTAAACTCCCCCCATAAAAA
AACCCGCCGAAGCGGGTTTTTACGTTATTTGCGGATTAACGATTACTCGTTATCAGAACCGCCCAGGGGG
CCCGAGCTTAAGACTGGCCGTCGTTTTACAACACAGAAAGAGTTTGTAGAAACGCAAAAAGGCCATCCGT
CAGGGGCCTTCTGCTTAGTTTGATGCCTGGCAGTTCCCTACTCTCGCCTTCCGCTTCCTCGCTCACTGAC
TCGCTGCGCTCGGTCGTTCGGCTGCGGCGAGCGGTATCAGCTCACTCAAAGGCGGTAATACGGTTATCCA
CAGAATCAGGGGATAACGCAGGAAAGAACATGTGAGCAAAAGGCCAGCAAAAGGCCAGGAACCGTAAAAA
GGCCGCGTTGCTGGCGTTTTTCCATAGGCTCCGCCCCCCTGACGAGCATCACAAAAATCGACGCTCAAGT
CAGAGGTGGCGAAACCCGACAGGACTATAAAGATACCAGGCGTTTCCCCCTGGAAGCTCCCTCGTGCGCT
CTCCTGTTCCGACCCTGCCGCTTACCGGATACCTGTCCGCCTTTCTCCCTTCGGGAAGCGTGGCGCTTTC
TCATAGCTCACGCTGTAGGTATCTCAGTTCGGTGTAGGTCGTTCGCTCCAAGCTGGGCTGTGTGCACGAA
CCCCCCGTTCAGCCCGACCGCTGCGCCTTATCCGGTAACTATCGTCTTGAGTCCAACCCGGTAAGACACG
ACTTATCGCCACTGGCAGCAGCCACTGGTAACAGGATTAGCAGAGCGAGGTATGTAGGCGGTGCTACAGA
GTTCTTGAAGTGGTGGGCTAACTACGGCTACACTAGAAGAACAGTATTTGGTATCTGCGCTCTGCTGAAG
CCAGTTACCTTCGGAAAAAGAGTTGGTAGCTCTTGATCCGGCAAACAAACCACCGCTGGTAGCGGTGGTT
TTTTTGTTTGCAAGCAGCAGATTACGCGCAGAAAAAAAGGATCTCAAGAAGATCCTTTGATCTTTTCTAC
GGGGTCTGACGCTCAGTGGAACGACGCGCGCGTAACTCACGTTAAGGGATTTTGGTCATGAGCAAGGGGT
GTTATGAGCCATATTCAGGTATAAATGGGCTCGCGATAATGTTCAGAATTGGTTAATTGGTTGTAACACT
GACCCCTATTTGTTTATTTTTCTAAATACATTCAAATATGTATCCGCTCATGAGACAATAACCCTGATAA
ATGCTTCAATAATATTGAAAAAGGAAGAATATGAGTATTCAACATTTCCGTGTCGCCCTTATTCCCTTTT
TTGCGGCATTTTGCCTTCCTGTTTTTGCTCACCCAGAAACGCTGGTGAAAGTAAAAGATGCTGAAGATCA
GTTGGGTGCACGAGTGGGTTACATCGAACTGGATCTCAACAGCGGTAAGATCCTTGAGAGTTTTCGCCCC
GAAGAACGTTTTCCAATGATGAGCACTTTTAAAGTTCTGCTATGTGGCGCGGTATTATCCCGTATTGACG
CCGGGCAAGAGCAACTCGGTCGCCGCATACACTATTCTCAGAATGACTTGGTTGAGTACTCACCAGTCAC
AGAAAAGCATCTTACGGATGGCATGACAGTAAGAGAATTATGCAGTGCTGCCATAACCATGAGTGATAAC
ACTGCGGCCAACTTACTTCTGACAACGATCGGAGGACCGAAGGAGCTAACCGCTTTTTTGCACAACATGG
GGGATCATGTAACTCGCCTTGATCGTTGGGAACCGGAGCTGAATGAAGCCATACCAAACGACGAGCGTGA
CACCACGATGCCTGTAGCGATGGCAACAACGTTGCGCAAACTATTAACTGGCGAACTACTTACTCTAGCT
TCCCGGCAACAATTAATAGACTGGATGGAGGCGGATAAAGTTGCAGGACCACTTCTGCGCTCGGCCCTTC
CGGCTGGCTGGTTTATTGCTGATAAATCCGGAGCCGGTGAGCGTGGTTCTCGCGGTATCATCGCAGCGCT
GGGGCCAGATGGTAAGCCCTCCCGTATCGTAGTTATCTACACGACGGGGAGTCAGGCAACTATGGATGAA
CGAAATAGACAGATCGCTGAGATAGGTGCCTCACTGATTAAGCATTGGTAATGACCATGATTACGCCAAG
CTCTAGCTAGAGGTCGACGGTATACAGACATGATAAGATACATTGATGAGTTTGGACAAACCACAACTAG
AATGCAGTGAAAAAAATGCTTTATTTGTGAAATTTGTGATGCTATTGCTTTATTTGTAACCATTATAAGC
TGCAATAAACAAGTTGGGGTGGGCGAAGAACTCCAGCATGAGATCCCCGCGCTGGAGGATCATCCAGCCG
GCGTCCCGGAAAACGATTCCGAAGCCCAACCTTTCATAGAAGGCGGCGGTGGAATCGAAATCTCGTAGCA
CGTGTCAGGCACCGGGCTTGCGGGTCATGCACCAGGTGCGCGGTCCTTCGGGCACCTCGACGTCGGCGGT
GACGGTGAAGCCGAGCCGCTCGTAGAAGGGGAGGTTGCGGGGCGCGGATGTCTCCAGGAAGGCGGGCACC
CCGGCGCGCTCGGCCGCCTCCACTCCGGGGAGCACGACGGCGCTGCCCAGACCCTTGCCCTGGTGGTCGG
GCGAGACGCCGACGGTGGCCAGGAACCACGCGGGCTCCTTGGGCCGGTGCGGCGCCAGGAGGCCTTCCAT
CTGTTGCTGCGCGGCCAGCCGGGAACCGCTCAACTCGGCCATGCGCGGGCCGATCTCGGCGAACACCGCC
CCCGCTTCGACGCTCTCCGGCGTGGTCCAGACCGCCACCGCGGCGCCGTCGTCCGCGACCCACACCTTGC
CGATGTCGAGCCCGACGCGCGTGAGGAAGAGTTCTTGCAGCTCGGTGACCCGCTCGATGTGGCGGTCCGG
ATCGACGGTGTGGCGCGTGGCGGGGTAGTCGGCGAACGCGGCGGCGAGGGTGCGTACGGCCCTGGGGACG
TCGTCGCGGGTGGCGAGGCGCACCGTGGGCTTGTACTCGGTCATGGTTTAGTTCCTCACCTTGTCGTATT
ATACTATGCCGATATACTATGCCGATGATTAATTGTCAACACGTGCTGATCAGATCCGAAAATGGATATA
CAAGCTCCCGGGAGCTTTTTGCAAAAGCCTAGGCCTCCAAAAAAGCCTCCTCACTACTTCTGGAATAGCT
CAGAGGCAGAGGCGGCCTCGGCCTCTGCATAAATAAAAAAAATTAGTCAGCCATGGGGCGGAGAATGGGC
GGAACTGGGCGGAGTTAGGGGCGGGATG
Features (pLannotate 1.2.2; 20 found; start..end, strand, type, name):
    193..301     -  rep_origin     f1 ori (fragment): f1 bacteriophage origin of replication; arrow indicates direction of (+) strand synthesis
    302..413     -  polyA_signal   bGH poly(A) signal: bovine growth hormone polyadenylation signal
    628..1395    -  CDS            IGHG4 (fragment): IGHG4_HUMAN - Experimental evidence at protein level: Swiss-Prot protein existence level 1. Constant region of immunoglobulin heavy chains. Immunoglobulins, also known as antibodies, are membrane-bound or secreted glycoproteins produced by B lymphocytes. In the recognition phase of humoral immunity, the membrane-bound immunoglobulins serve as receptors which, upon binding of a specific antigen, trigger the clonal expansion and differentiation of B lymphocytes into immunoglobulins- secreting plasma cells. Secreted immunoglobulins mediate the effector phase of humoral immunity, which results in
   1861..1898    -  CDS            IgH signal sequence (fragment): signal sequence from the mouse immunoglobulin heavy chain variable region
   1902..1920    -  promoter       SP6 promoter: promoter for bacteriophage SP6 RNA polymerase
   1972..2015    -  intron         CMV intron (fragment): modified intron A from human cytomegalovirus
   2151..2354    -  promoter       CMV promoter: human cytomegalovirus (CMV) immediate early promoter
   2355..2658    -  enhancer       CMV enhancer: human cytomegalovirus immediate early enhancer
   2901..2917    -  protein_bind   lac operator: The lac repressor binds to the lac operator to inhibit transcription in E. coli. This inhibition can be relieved by adding lactose or isopropyl-β-D-thiogalactopyranoside (IPTG). lac repressor encoded by lacI
   3373..3392    +  CDS            lacZα (fragment): LacZα fragment of β-galactosidase; lacZ fragment
   3417..3434    -  terminator     rrnB T2 terminator (fragment): transcription terminator T2 from the E. coli rrnB gene
   3659..4247    -  rep_origin     ori: high-copy-number ColE1/pMB1/pBR322/pUC origin of replication
   4358..4382    +  CDS            KanR (fragment): aminoglycoside phosphotransferase; aph(3')-Ia; confers resistance to kanamycin
   4412..4508    +  promoter       AmpR promoter (fragment): bla
   4511..5371    +  CDS            AmpR: β-lactamase; bla; confers resistance to ampicillin, carbenicillin, and related antibiotics
   5424..5545    -  polyA_signal   SV40 poly(A) signal: SV40 polyadenylation signal
   5540..5665    -  CDS            ble (fragment): BLE_KLEPN - Experimental evidence at protein level: Swiss-Prot protein existence level 1. Binding protein with a strong affinity to the bleomycin family of antibiotics. Binds to CL990; an antimitotic-antibiotic compound. From Klebsiella pneumoniae.
   5675..6274    -  CDS            PuroR (fragment): puromycin N-acetyltransferase; pac from Streptomyces; confers resistance to puromycin
   6293..6340    -  promoter       EM7 promoter: synthetic bacterial promoter&nbsp
   6388..179     -  promoter       SV40 promoter (across the origin): SV40 enhancer and early promoter
