[The description below was written by a language model from this plasmid's Addgene catalogue record and pLannotate feature annotations shown in this document.]
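Description:
pD649-HAsp-ILDR1-Fc(DAPA)-AviTag-6xHis is a mammalian expression plasmid built on the pD649 backbone for producing a secreted, soluble form of the extracellular domain of human ILDR1, an immunoglobulin-superfamily cell-surface protein. It is propagated in E. coli as a high-copy plasmid through a ColE1/pUC-type origin and selected with ampicillin via the β-lactamase gene. The sequenced record is about 6.5 kb, consistent with the stated backbone plus a 432 bp insert.

Expression is driven by the CMV immediate-early enhancer and promoter, followed by a fragment of CMV intron A. An SP6 promoter lies just upstream of the coding region and also serves as a sequencing primer site. The open reading frame starts with a secretion signal peptide ("HAsp" in the name; the annotation tool matched part of it to a mouse immunoglobulin heavy-chain signal sequence). The ILDR1 ectodomain follows, cloned between retained NotI and AscI sites, and is fused at its C terminus to a human IgG Fc region, an AviTag and a 6xHis tag. Transcription ends at a bGH polyadenylation signal. The Fc, which the feature table matched to IGHG4, carries the D265A and P329A (DAPA) substitutions, which are generally used to reduce Fc effector functions. The Fc dimerises the ectodomain, the AviTag allows site-specific biotinylation by BirA, and the His tag supports metal-affinity purification.

A separate SV40 promoter/EM7 cassette carries a puromycin resistance gene annotated as a fragment, with an SV40 poly(A) signal, which may allow selection in mammalian cells. The plasmid belongs to a collection made for screening extracellular protein-protein interactions among human IgSF proteins. The depositor notes that some members of the collection may carry an IS4-like transposase insertion upstream of the CMV promoter, but none is annotated here.
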