Addgene plasmid #156537: pD649-HAsp-ILDR1-Fc(DAPA)-AviTag-6xHis
Purpose: Mammalian expression of cell-surface protein extracellular domain fused to Fc(DAPA)-Avi-6xHis. Protein is secreted from cells.
Depositing lab: Chris Garcia. Depositing organization: Stanford University. Publication: A Human IgSF Cell-Surface Interactome Reveals a Complex Network of Protein-Protein Interactions. Wojtowicz WM, Vielmetter J, Fernandes RA, Siepe DH, Eastman CL, Chisholm GB, Cox S, Klock H, Anderson PW, Rue SM, Miller JJ, Glaser SM, Bragstad ML, Vance J, Lam AW, Lesley SA, Zinn K, Garcia KC. Cell. 2020 Aug 20;182(4):1027-1043.e17. doi: 10.1016/j.cell.2020.07.025. PubMed 32822567.
Backbone
  Vector backbone: pD649
  Backbone size w/o insert (bp): 6106
  Vector type: Mammalian Expression
Growth in bacteria
  Bacterial resistance: Ampicillin, 100 μg/mL
  Growth temperature: 37°C
  Growth strain: DH5alpha
  Copy number: High Copy
Gene/Insert
  Gene/Insert name: ILDR1
  Species: H. sapiens (human)
  Insert size (bp): 432
  Mutation: Fc region of human IgG contains D265A and P329A mutations (DAPA)
  Entrez Gene: ILDR1 (a.k.a. DFNB42, MGC50831, ILDR1beta, ILDR1alpha, ILDR1alpha')
  Promoter: CMV/SP6
  Tag / fusion protein: Fc(DAPA)-AviTag-6xHis (C terminal on backbone)
  Cloning method: Restriction Enzyme; 5′ cloning site GCGGCCGC (not destroyed); 3′ cloning site GGCGCGCC (not destroyed)
  Sequencing primers: 5′ ATTTAGGTGACACTATAG; 3′ CACGTACCAGTTGAACTTCACC
Resource information
  A portion of this plasmid was derived from a plasmid made by: synthesis by ThermoFisher
Terms and licenses: Academic/Nonprofit Terms; Industry Terms: Not Available to Industry
Depositor comments: Some plasmids in this collection may have an IS4-like element ISVsa5 family transposase upstream of the CMV promoter.
How to cite: pD649-HAsp-ILDR1-Fc(DAPA)-AviTag-6xHis was a gift from Chris Garcia (Addgene plasmid # 156537 ; http://n2t.net/addgene:156537 ; RRID:Addgene_156537)
