>Addgene plasmid #156537 | pD649-HAsp-ILDR1-Fc(DAPA)-AviTag-6xHis | depositor partial sequence | sequence record 302184 | insert (extracellular domain)
TTGCTGGTTACAGTGCAGCACACCGAGAGATACGTGACCCTGTTCGCCAGCATCATCCTGAAGTGCGACT
ACACCACAAGCGCCCAGCTGCAGGATGTGGTGGTCACTTGGAGATTCAAGAGCTTCTGCAAGGACCCCAT
CTTCGACTACTACAGCGCCAGCTATCAGGCCGCTCTGTCTCTGGGCCAAGATCCTAGCAACGACTGCAAC
GACAACCAGCGGGAAGTGCGGATCGTTGCTCAGAGAAGAGGCCAGAATGAGCCTGTGCTGGGCGTCGACT
ACCGGCAGAGAAAGATCACCATCCAGAACCGGGCCGACCTGGTCATCAACGAAGTCATGTGGTGGGACCA
CGGCGTGTACTACTGTACAATTGAGGCCCCTGGCGACACCAGCGGCGATCCTGACAAAGAAGTGAAGCTG
ATCGTCCTGCAT
